>Addgene plasmid #118794 | pHBS1386 TDP43 RRM-GFP VLIM-F | addgene full sequence | sequence record 229822 | Addgene NGS Result
AAGGGCGATCGGTGCGGGCCTCTTCGCTATTACGCCAGTCGACCGCCAATTCAATATGGCGTATATGGAC
TCATGCCAATTCAATATGGTGGATCTGGACCTGTGCCAATTCAATATGGCGTATATGGACTCGTGCCAAT
TCAATATGGTGGATCTGGACCCCAGCCAATTCAATATGGCGGACTTGGCACCATGCCAATTCAATATGGC
GGACCTGGCACTGTGCCAACTGGGGAGGGGTCTACTTGGCACGGTGCCAAGTTTGAGGAGGGGTCTTGGC
CCTGTGCCAAGTCCGCCATATTGAATTGGCATGGTGCCAATAATGGCGGCCATATTGGCTATATGCCAGG
ATCAATATATAGGCAATATCCAATATGGCCCTATGCCAATATGGCTATTGGCCAGGTTCAATACTATGTA
TTGGCCCTATGCCATATAGTATTCCATATATGGGTTTTCCTATTGACGTAGATAGCCCCTCCCAATGGGC
GGTCCCATATACCATATATGGGGCTTCCTAATACCGCCCATAGCCACTCCCCCATTGACGTCAATGGTCT
CTATATATGGTCTTTCCTATTGACGTCATATGGGCGGTCCTATTGACGTATATGGCGCCTCCCCCATTGA
CGTCAATTACGGTAAATGGCCCGCCTGGCTCAATGCCCATTGACGTCAATAGGACCACCCACCATTGACG
TCAATGGGATGGCTCATTGCCCATTCATATCCGTTCTCACGCCCCCTATTGACGTCAATGACGGTAAATG
GCCCACTTGGCAGTACATCAATATCTATTAATAGTAACTTGGCAAGTACATTACTATTGGAAGTACGCCA
GGGTACATTGGCAGTACTCCCATTGACGTCAATGGCGGTAAATGGCCCGCGATGGCTGCCAAGTACATCC
CCATTGACGTCAATGGGGAGGGGCAATGACGCAAATGGGCGTTCCATTGACGTAAATGGGCGGTAGGCGT
GCCTAATGGGAGGTCTATATAAGCAATGCTCGTTTAGGGAACCGCCATTCTGCCTGGGGACGTCGGAGCA
AGCTTGATTTAGGTGACACTATAGAATACAAGCTACTTGTTCTTTTTGCAGGATCCCATCGATTCGAATT
CAAGGATCAACAAGTTTGTACAAAAAAGCAGGCTGGCGCCGGTACCACCGGTGCCACCATGGGATCCATG
TCTGAATATATTCGGGTAACCGAAGATGAGAACGATGAGCCCATTGAAATACCATCGGAAGACGATGGGA
CGGTGCTGCTCTCCACGGTTACAGCCCAGTTTCCAGGGGCGTGTGGGCTTCGCTACAGGAATCCAGTGTC
TCAGTGTATGAGAGGTGTCCGGCTGGTAGAAGGAATTCTGCATGCCCCAGATGCTGGCTGGGGAAATCTG
GTGTATGTTGTCAACTATCCAAAAGATAACAAAAGAAAAATGGATGAGACAGATGCTTCATCAGCAGTGA
AAGTGAAAAGAGCAGTCCAGAAAACATCCAGTAAAGGAGAGGAACTATTTACAGGTACTGTGCCTATCAA
AGTCGAGCTGGACGGCGACGTAAACGGCCACAAGTTCAGCGTGCGTGGCGAGGGCGAGGGCGATGCCACC
GAGGGCAAGCTGACCCTGAAGTTCATCTGCACCACCGGCAAGCTGCCGGTGCCGTGGCCGACCCTCGTGA
CCACCCTGACCTACGGCGTGCAGTGCTTCAGCCGCTACCCGGACCACATGAAGCGTCACGACTTCTTCAA
GTCCGCCATGCCGGAAGGCTACGTCCAGGAGCGCACCATCGAGTTCAAGGACGACGGCACCTACAAGACC
CGCGCGGAGGTGAAGTTCGAGGGCGACACCCTGGTGAACCGCATCGAGCTGAAGGGCAACGACTTCAAGG
AGGACGGCAACATCCTGGGTCACAAGCTGGAGTACAACCACAACAGCCACAACGTCCGTATCGAAGCCGA
CAAGCAGAAGAACGGCATCAAGGCTAACTTCAAGATCCGCCACAACGTTGAGGACGGCAGCCAGCAGGAA
GCCGACCACAAACAGCAGAACACCCCGATCGGCGACGGCCCGGTGCGCCTGCCGGACAACCACTATCTGA
GCACCCAGACCACGCTGAGCAAAGACCCGAACGAGAAGCGCGATCACATGGTCCTGAAGGAGTTCGTGAC
GGCAGCCGGTATCACTAAAGGTGAAGATGAAAGTGGATCCAATGCCGAACCTAAGCATAACAGTAATCGG
CAATTTGAGCGATCCGGCAGATTTGGAGGGAACCCTGGAGGATTCGGCAACCAGGGGGGCTTTGGAAATT
CAAGAGGAGGGGGTGCGGGATTCGGTAACAACCAGGGGTCCAATTTCGGTGGGGGGTTCAACTTTGGGGC
GTTTTCTTTCAATCCCGCTATGATGGCTGCGGCTCAAGCGGCTCTGCAAAGTAGCTGGGGCATGATGGGT
ATGCTCGCGTCACAACAGAATCAGAGTGGACCAAGTGGAAATAATCAGAATCAAGGGAATTTTCAACGAG
AACCTAACCAAGCATTCGGATCTGGTAATAATAGCTACTCCGGGAGTAACTCCGGAGCAGCTTTCGGGTG
GGGCTCCGCGTCAAACGCTGGCAGCGGCTCTGGATTCAACGGGGGATTCGGAAGCAGTTTCGATTCAAAA
AGCAGTGGCTGGGGGTTCTAGACCCAGCTTTCTTGTACAAAGTGGTTGATCCTCTCGAGCCTCTAGAACT
ATAGTGAGTCGTATTACGTAGATCCAGACATGATAAGATACATTGATGAGTTTGGACAAACCACAACTAG
AATGCAGTGAAAAAAATGCTTTATTTGTGAAATTTGTGATGCTATTGCTTTATTTGTAACCATTATAAGC
TGCAATAAACAAGTTAACAACAACAATTGCATTCATTTTATGTTTCAGGTTCAGGGGGAGGTGTGGGAGG
TTTTTTAATTCGCGGCCGCGGCGCCAATGCATTGGGCCCGGTACCCAGCTTTTGTTCCCTTTAGTGAGGG
TTAATTGCGCGCTTGGCGTAATCATGGTCATAGCTGTTTCCTGTGTGAAATTGTTATCCGCTCACAATTC
CACACAACATACGAGCCGGGAGCATAAAGTGTAAAGCCTGGGGTGCCTAATGAGTGAGCTAACTCACATT
AATTGCGTTGCGCTCACTGCCCGCTTTCCAGTCGGGAAACCTGTCGTGCCAGCTGCATTAATGAATCGGC
CAACGCGCGGGGAGAGGCGGTTTGCGTATTGGGCGCTCTTCCGCTTCCTCGCTCACTGACTCGCTGCGCT
CGGTCGTTCGGCTGCGGCGAGCGGTATCAGCTCACTCAAAGGCGGTAATACGGTTATCCACAGAATCAGG
GGATAACGCAGGAAAGAACATGTGAGCAAAAGGCCAGCAAAAGGCCAGGAACCGTAAAAAGGCCGCGTTG
CTGGCGTTTTTCCATAGGCTCCGCCCCCCTGACGAGCATCACAAAAATCGACGCTCAAGTCAGAGGTGGC
GAAACCCGACAGGACTATAAAGATACCAGGCGTTTCCCCCTGGAAGCTCCCTCGTGCGCTCTCCTGTTCC
GACCCTGCCGCTTACCGGATACCTGTCCGCCTTTCTCCCTTCGGGAAGCGTGGCGCTTTCTCATAGCTCA
CGCTGTAGGTATCTCAGTTCGGTGTAGGTCGTTCGCTCCAAGCTGGGCTGTGTGCACGAACCCCCCGTTC
AGCCCGACCGCTGCGCCTTATCCGGTAACTATCGTCTTGAGTCCAACCCGGTAAGACACGACTTATCGCC
ACTGGCAGCAGCCACTGGTAACAGGATTAGCAGAGCGAGGTATGTAGGCGGTGCTACAGAGTTCTTGAAG
TGGTGGCCTAACTACGGCTACACTAGAAGAACAGTATTTGGTATCTGCGCTCTGCTGAAGCCAGTTACCT
TCGGAAAAAGAGTTGGTAGCTCTTGATCCGGCAAACAAACCACCGCTGGTAGCGGTGGTTTTTTTGTTTG
CAAGCAGCAGATTACGCGCAGAAAAAAAGGATCTCAAGAAGATCCTTTGATCTTTTCTACGGGGTCTGAC
GCTCAGTGGAACGAAAACTCACGTTAAGGGATTTTGGTCATGAGATTATCAAAAAGGATCTTCACCTAGA
TCCTTTTAAATTAAAAATGAAGTTTTAAATCAATCTAAAGTATATATGAGTAAACTTGGTCTGACAGTTA
CCAATGCTTAATCAGTGAGGCACCTATCTCAGCGATCTGTCTATTTCGTTCATCCATAGTTGCCTGACTC
CCCGTCGTGTAGATAACTACGATACGGGAGGGCTTACCATCTGGCCCCAGTGCTGCAATGATACCGCGAG
ACCCACGCTCACCGGCTCCAGATTTATCAGCAATAAACCAGCCAGCCGGAAGGGCCGAGCGCAGAAGTGG
TCCTGCAACTTTATCCGCCTCCATCCAGTCTATTAATTGTTGCCGGGAAGCTAGAGTAAGTAGTTCGCCA
GTTAATAGTTTGCGCAACGTTGTTGCCATTGCTACAGGCATCGTGGTGTCACGCTCGTCGTTTGGTATGG
CTTCATTCAGCTCCGGTTCCCAACGATCAAGGCGAGTTACATGATCCCCCATGTTGTGCAAAAAAGCGGT
TAGCTCCTTCGGTCCTCCGATCGTTGTCAGAAGTAAGTTGGCCGCAGTGTTATCACTCATGGTTATGGCA
GCACTGCATAATTCTCTTACTGTCATGCCATCCGTAAGATGCTTTTCTGTGACTGGTGAGTACTCAACCA
AGTCATTCTGAGAATAGTGTATGCGGCGACCGAGTTGCTCTTGCCCGGCGTCAATACGGGATAATACCGC
GCCACATAGCAGAACTTTAAAAGTGCTCATCATTGGAAAACGTTCTTCGGGGCGAAAACTCTCAAGGATC
TTACCGCTGTTGAGATCCAGTTCGATGTAACCCACTCGTGCACCCAACTGATCTTCAGCATCTTTTACTT
TCACCAGCGTTTCTGGGTGAGCAAAAACAGGAAGGCAAAATGCCGCAAAAAAGGGAATAAGGGCGACACG
GAAATGTTGAATACTCATACTCTTCCTTTTTCAATATTATTGAAGCATTTATCAGGGTTATTGTCTCATG
AGCGGATACATATTTGAATGTATTTAGAAAAATAAACAAATAGGGGTTCCGCGCACATTTCCCCGAAAAG
TGCCACCTAAATTGTAAGCGTTAATATTTTGTTAAAATTCGCGTTAAATTTTTGTTAAATCAGCTCATTT
TTTAACCAATAGGCCGAAATCGGCAAAATCCCTTATAAATCAAAAGAATAGACCGAGATAGGGT
[37 nt withheld, positions 5315-5351]
AAAGAACGTGGACTCCAACGTCAAAGG
[49 nt withheld, positions 5379-5427]
T
[91 nt withheld, positions 5429-5519]
G
[124 nt withheld, positions 5521-5644]
CCCATTCGCCATTCAGGCTGCGCAACTGTTGGG
Features (pLannotate 1.2.2; 17 found; start..end, strand, type, name):
     45..1022    +  promoter       CMV IE94 promoter: enhancer/promoter region of simian cytomegalovirus major immediate early transcription unit IE94
   1057..1075    +  promoter       SP6 promoter: promoter for bacteriophage SP6 RNA polymerase
   1130..1154    +  protein_bind   attB1: mutant version of attB; recombination site for the Gateway® BP reaction BP Clonase™
   1500..2201    +  CDS            Superfolder GFP: Superfolder GFP is a basic (constitutively fluorescent) green fluorescent protein published in 2005, derived from Aequorea victoria. It is reported to be a very rapidly-maturing weak dimer.
   2682..2706    -  protein_bind   attB2: mutant version of attB; recombination site for the Gateway® BP reaction BP Clonase™
   2729..2746    -  promoter       T7 promoter (fragment): promoter for bacteriophage T7 RNA polymerase
   2751..2885    -  polyA_signal   SV40 poly(A) signal: SV40 polyadenylation signal
   2998..3016    -  promoter       T3 promoter: promoter for bacteriophage T3 RNA polymerase
   3061..3077    -  protein_bind   lac operator: The lac repressor binds to the lac operator to inhibit transcription in E. coli. This inhibition can be relieved by adding lactose or isopropyl-β-D-thiogalactopyranoside (IPTG). lac repressor encoded by lacI
   3085..3115    -  promoter       lac promoter: promoter for the E. coli lac operon
   3130..3151    -  protein_bind   CAP binding site: CAP binding activates transcription in the presence of cAMP. E. coli catabolite activator protein
   3164..3256    -  CDS            lacI (fragment): lac repressor; lacI; The lac repressor binds to the lac operator to inhibit transcription in E. coli. This inhibition can be relieved by adding lactose or isopropyl-β-D-thiogalactopyranoside (IPTG).
   3439..4027    -  rep_origin     ori: high-copy-number ColE1/pMB1/pBR322/pUC origin of replication
   4198..5058    -  CDS            AmpR: β-lactamase; bla; confers resistance to ampicillin, carbenicillin, and related antibiotics
   5059..5163    -  promoter       AmpR promoter: bla
   5216..5644    -  rep_origin     f1 ori (sequence partly withheld): f1 bacteriophage origin of replication; arrow indicates direction of (+) strand synthesis
   5649..38      -  CDS            lacZα (fragment) (across the origin): LacZα fragment of β-galactosidase; lacZ fragment
