[The description below was written by a language model from this plasmid's Addgene catalogue record and pLannotate feature annotations shown in this document.]
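Description:
pHBS1386 TDP43 RRM-GFP VLIM-F is a mammalian expression plasmid of about 5.7 kb built on the pCS2-Dest backbone. It is maintained in E. coli through a high-copy ColE1/pUC-type origin and selected with ampicillin via the β-lactamase gene. An f1 origin and remnants of the lac region (lac promoter and operator, with lacI and lacZα fragments) are carried over from the parental vector.

The expression cassette is driven by the simian cytomegalovirus IE94 enhancer/promoter and terminated by an SV40 polyadenylation signal. An SP6 promoter lies upstream of the insert, and T7 (partial) and T3 promoters sit downstream in the opposite orientation. These are standard pCS2 features that can serve for in vitro transcription or sequencing. The insert is flanked by attB1 and attB2 Gateway sites, although the record lists Gibson assembly as the cloning method.

The payload is a mutant of human TARDBP (TDP-43) in the "RRM-GFP" reporter format. The feature table annotates a superfolder GFP coding sequence in the middle of the attB-flanked region. The unannotated stretches on either side presumably hold the TDP-43 portions, and the name suggests that GFP takes the place of the RNA-recognition motifs, though the record does not spell out this architecture. In this variant, every valine, leucine, isoleucine and methionine in the C-terminal domain is changed to phenylalanine, and the depositor classes it as a compositional CTD mutant. The plasmid is intended for testing how CTD sequence composition affects the properties of the droplets formed by the TDP43 RRM-GFP reporter, as part of work on TDP-43 phase separation.
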