Addgene plasmid #118794: pHBS1386 TDP43 RRM-GFP VLIM-F
Purpose: To test the effect of sequence on TDP43 RRM-GFP droplet properties
Depositing lab: Rajat Rohatgi. Depositing organization: Stanford University. Publication: Phase separation-deficient TDP43 remains functional in splicing. Schmidt HB, Barreau A, Rohatgi R. Nat Commun. 2019 Oct 25;10(1):4890. doi: 10.1038/s41467-019-12740-2. PubMed 31653829.
Backbone
  Vector backbone: pCS2-Dest
  Vector type: Mammalian Expression
Growth in bacteria
  Bacterial resistance: Ampicillin, 100 μg/mL
  Growth temperature: 37°C
  Growth strain: DH5alpha
  Copy number: High Copy
Gene/Insert
  Gene/Insert name: TARDBP mutant
  Species: H. sapiens (human)
  Mutation: All VLIM to F in CTD of TDP43 RRM-GFP reporter
  Entrez Gene: TARDBP (a.k.a. ALS10, TDP-43)
  Cloning method: Gibson Cloning
Terms and licenses: Academic/Nonprofit Terms; Industry Terms: Not Available to Industry
Depositor comments: Category 1: Compositional CTD mutants
How to cite: pHBS1386 TDP43 RRM-GFP VLIM-F was a gift from Rajat Rohatgi (Addgene plasmid # 118794 ; http://n2t.net/addgene:118794 ; RRID:Addgene_118794)
